>Addgene plasmid #169413 | Plasmid L5 attB:Psmyc triple red | addgene full sequence | sequence record 332735 | Addgene NGS Result
CGTATGCCCAGGTCAGAAGAGTCGCACAAGAGTTGCAGACCCCTGGAAAGAAAAATGGCCAGAGGGCGAA
AACACCCTCTGACCAGCGGAGCGGGCGACGGGAATCGAACCCGCGTAGCTAGTTTGGAAGAATGGGTGTC
TGCCGACCACATATATGGGCCGGTCAAGATAGGTTTTTACCCCCTCTCGGCTGCATCCTCTAAGTGGAAA
GAAATTGCAGGTCGTAGAAGCGCGTTGAAGCCTGAGAGTTGCACAGGAGTTGCAACCCGGTAGCCTTGTT
CACGACGAGAGGAGACCTAGGGATCCTCCCAAGGACACTGAGTCCTAAAGAGGGGGGTTTCTTGTCAGTA
CGCGAAGAACCACGCCTGGCCGCGAGCGCCAGCACCGCCGCTCTGTGCGGAGACCTGGGCACCAGCCCCG
CCGCCGCCAGGAGCATTGCCGTTCCCGCCAGCTAGCCACCTGACGTCGGGGGGGGGGGAGAGCCACGTTG
TGTCTCAAAATCTCTGATGTTACATTGCACAAGATAAAAATATATCATCATGAACAATAAAACTGTCTGC
TTACATAAACAGTAATACAAGGGGTGTTATGAGCCATATTCAACGGGAAACGTCTTGCTCGAGGCCGCGA
TTAAATTCCAACATGGATGCTGATTTATATGGGTATAAATGGGCTCGCGATAATGTCGGGCAATCAGGTG
CGACAATCTATCGCTTGTATGGGAAGCCCCATGCGCCAGAGTTGTTTCTGAAACATGGCAAAGGTAGCGT
TGCCAATGATGTTACAGATGAGATGGTCAGACTAAACTGGCTGACGGAATTTATGCCTCTTCCGACCATC
AAGCATTTTATCCGTACTCCTGATGATGCATGGTTACTCACCACTGCGATCCCCGGGAAAACAGCATTCC
AGGTATTAGAAGAATATCCTGATTCAGGTGAAAATATTGTTGATGCGCTGGCAGTGTTCCTGCGCCGGTT
GCATTCGATTCCTGTTTGTAATTGTCCTTTTAACAGCGATCGCGTATTTCGTCTCGCTCAGGCGCAATCA
CGAATGAATAACGGTTTGGTTGATGCGAGTGATTTTGATGACGAGCGTAATGGCTGGCCTGTTGAACAAG
TCTGGAAAGAAATGCATAATCTTTTGCCATTCTCACCGGATTCAGTCGTCACTCATGGTGATTTCTCACT
TGATAACCTTATTTTTGACGAGGGGAAATTAATAGGTTGTATTGATGTTGGACGAGTCGGAATCGCAGAC
CGATACCAGGATCTTGCCATCCTATGGAACTGCCTCGGTGAGTTTTCTCCTTCATTACAGAAACGGCTTT
TTCAAAAATATGGTATTGATAATCCTGATATGAATAAATTGCAGTTTCATTTGATGCTCGATGAGTTTTT
CTAATCAGAATTGGTTAATTGGTTGTAACACTGGCAGAGCATTACGCTGACTTGACGGGACGGCGGCTTT
GTTGAATAAATCGAACTTTTGCTGAGTTGAAGGATCAGATCACGCATCTTCCCGACAACGCAGACCGTTC
CGTGGCAAAGCAAAAGTTCAAAATCACCAACTGGTCCACCTACAACAAAGCTCTCACCAACCGTGGCTCC
CTCACTTTCTGGCTGGATGATGGGGCGATTCAGGCCTGGTATGAGTCAGCAACACCTTCTTCACGAGGCA
GACCTCACTAGTTCCATGAGCGTCAGACCCCGTAGAAAAGATCAAAGGATCTTCTTGAGATCCTTTTTTT
CTGCGCGTAATCTGCTGCTTGCAAACAAAAAAACCACCGCTACCAGCGGTGGTTTGTTTGCCGGATCAAG
AGCTACCAACTCTTTTTCCGAAGGTAACTGGCTTCAGCAGAGCGCAGATACCAAATACTGTCCTTCTAGT
GTAGCCGTAGTTAGGCCACCACTTCAAGAACTCTGTAGCACCGCCTACATACCTCGCTCTGCTAATCCTG
TTACCAGTGGCTGCTGCCAGTGGCGATAAGTCGTGTCTTACCGGGTTGGACTCAAGACGATAGTTACCGG
ATAAGGCGCAGCGGTCGGGCTGAACGGGGGGTTCGTGCACACAGCCCAGCTTGGAGCGAACGACCTACAC
CGAACTGAGATACCTACAGCGTGAGCTATGAGAAAGCGCCACGCTTCCCGAGGGGAGAAAGGCGGACAGG
TATCCGGTAAGCGGCAGGGTCGGAACAGGAGAGCGCACGAGGGAGCTTCCAGGGGGAAACGCCTGGTATC
TTTATAGTCCTGTCGGGTTTCGCCACCTCTGACTTGAGCGTCGATTTTTGTGATGCTCGTCAGGGGGGCG
GAGCCTATGGAAAAACGCCAGCAACGCGGCCTTTTTACGGTTCCTGGCCTTTTGCTGGCCTTTTGCTCAC
ATGTTCTTTCCTGCGTTATCCCCTGATTCTGTGGATAACCGTATTACCGCCTTTGAGTGAGCTGATACCG
CTCGCCGCAGCCGAACGACCGAGCGCAACGCGTGCGGCCGCGGTACCAGATCTTTAAATCTAGAGGATCG
TCGGCACCGTCACGGCCGTGGGAGGCGGCACGATCCGCGACGTGATGATCGGCCGCATCCCCACGGTGCT
GCGCAGTGAGCTCTACGCCATCCCGGCGTTGATCTGTGCGTTCGCACGCACAGGCCCGGTGTGAGAAGGG
TCTCTGACGAGCGGGAGAACCCACCCGGGGTGGGCGAGTTTGTCCTGCGTGTGCTCGGTCGAGTAGGCTC
TGGGAGTACCCGTGTGTACGACCAGCACGGCATACATCATTTCGACGCCGAGAGATTCGCCGCCCGAAAT
GAGCACGATCCGCATGCTTAATTAAGGAGGTATCTCCATGAGCGGTCACCATCACCATCACCACGGCGGT
AGCGCCATGGTGAGCAAGGGCGAGGCAGTGATCAAGGAGTTCATGCGGTTCAAGGTGCACATGGAGGGCT
CCATGAACGGCCACGAGTTCGAGATCGAGGGCGAGGGCGAGGGCCGCCCCTACGAGGGCACCCAGACCGC
CAAGCTGAAGGTGACCAAGGGTGGCCCCCTGCCCTTCTCCTGGGACATCCTGTCCCCTCAGTTCATGTAC
GGCTCCAGGGCCTTCACCAAGCACCCCGCCGACATCCCCGACTACTATAAGCAGTCCTTCCCCGAGGGCT
TCAAGTGGGAGCGCGTGATGAACTTCGAGGACGGCGGCGCCGTGACCGTGACCCAGGACACCTCCCTGGA
GGACGGCACCCTGATCTACAAGGTGAAGCTCCGCGGCACCAACTTCCCTCCTGACGGCCCCGTAATGCAG
AAGAAGACAATGGGCTGGGAAGCGTCCACCGAGCGGTTGTACCCCGAGGACGGCGTGCTGAAGGGCGACA
TTAAGATGGCCCTGCGCCTGAAGGACGGCGGCCGCTACCTGGCGGACTTCAAGACCACCTACAAGGCCAA
GAAGCCCGTGCAGATGCCCGGCGCCTACAACGTCGACCGCAAGTTGGACATCACCTCCCACAACGAGGAC
TACACCGTGGTGGAACAGTACGAACGCTCCGAGGGCCGCCACTCCACCGGCGGCATGGACGAGCTGTACA
AGTGAAAGCTTTCCGCATGCTAATTAAGGAGGTATCTCCATGAGCGGTCACCATCACCATCACCACGGCG
GTAGCGCCATGGTGAGCAAGGGCGAGGCGGTGATTAAAGAGTTTATGCGTTTCAAAGTGCATATGGAAGG
GTCGATGAACGGGCATGAGTTTGAAATCGAGGGGGAGGGCGAGGGCCGTCCATACGAAGGGACGCAAACC
GCGAAATTGAAGGTCACGAAAGGCGGCCCGCTCCCGTTCTCGTGGGATATCCTCAGCCCACAATTCATGT
ACGGTTCGCGTGCGTTTACCAAGCACCCCGCCGACATCCCGGACTACTACAAACAGAGCTTCCCCGAGGG
GTTCAAATGGGAACGTGTGATGAATTTTGAGGACGGGGGTGCGGTGACGGTCACCCAAGATACCTCGCTG
GAAGACGGGACCCTCATCTATAAGGTCAAGTTGCGGGGGACGAATTTCCCCCCCGACGGTCCCGTCATGC
AAAAGAAAACGATGGGCTGGGAGGCCTCGACCGAGCGGCTGTATCCAGAAGATGGCGTGTTGAAGGGTGA
CATTAAAATGGCCCTGCGGTTGAAAGATGGTGGGCGCTACTTGGCGGACTTCAAAACCACCTACAAAGCC
AAAAAACCCGTGCAAATGCCCGGGGCGTATAATGTCGACCGTAAGCTGGATATTACGAGCCATAACGAAG
ATTACACGGTGGTGGAACAATACGAACGCTCGGAGGGTCGTCATTCCACCGGGGGGATGGATGAATTGTA
TAAGTGAAAGCTTATCGTTTTAATTAAGGAGGTATCTCCATGAGCGGTCACCATCACCATCACCACGGCG
GTAGCGCCATGGTGTCTAAGGGCGAAGAGCTGATCAAGGAAAATATGCGTATGAAGGTGGTCATGGAAGG
TTCGGTCAACGGCCACCAATTCAAATGCACAGGTGAAGGAGAAGGCAGACCGTACGAGGGAGTGCAAACC
ATGAGGATCAAAGTCATCGAGGGAGGACCCCTGCCATTTGCCTTTGACATTCTTGCCACGTCGTTCATGT
ATGGCAGCCGTACCTTTATCAAGTACCCGGCCGACATCCCTGATTTCTTTAAACAGTCCTTTCCTGAGGG
TTTTACTTGGGAAAGAGTTACGAGATACGAAGATGGTGGAGTCGTCACCGTCACGCAGGACACCAGCCTT
GAGGATGGCGAGCTCGTCTACAACGTCAAGGTCAGAGGGGTAAACTTTCCCTCCAATGGTCCCGTGATGC
AGAAGAAGACCAAGGGTTGGGAGCCTAATACAGAGATGATGTATCCAGCAGATGGTGGTCTGAGAGGATA
CACTGACATCGCACTGAAAGTTGATGGTGGTGGCCATCTGCACTGCAACTTCGTGACAACTTACAGGTCA
AAAAAGACCGTCGGGAACATCAAGATGCCCGGTGTCCATGCCGTTGATCACCGCCTGGAAAGGATCGAGG
AGAGTGACAATGAAACCTACGTAGTGCAAAGAGAAGTGGCAGTTGCCAAATACAGCAACCTTGGTGGTGG
CATGGACGAGCTGTACAAGTAAAAGCTTATCGATGTCGACGTAGTTAACTAGCGTACGATCGACTGCCAG
GCATCAAATAAAACGAAAGGCTCAGTCGAAAGACTGGGCCTTTCGTTTTATGCCATCATGGCCGCGGTGA
TCAGCTAGAGCCGTGAACGACAGGGCGAACGCCAGCCCGCCGACGGCGAGGGTTCCGACCGCTGCAACTC
CCGGTGCAACCTTGTCCCGGTCTATTCTCTTCACTGCACCAGCTCCAATCTGGTGTGAATGCCCCTCGTC
TGTTCGCGCAGGCGGGGGGCTCTATTCGTTTGTCAGCATCGAAAGTAGCCAGATCAGGGATGCGTTGCAA
CCG
Features (pLannotate 1.2.2; 13 found; start..end, strand, type, name):
    348..452     -  CDS            32 (fragment): VG32_BPML5 - Protein predicted: Swiss-Prot protein existence level 4. From Mycobacterium phage L5 (Mycobacteriophage L5).
    589..1404    +  CDS            KanR: aminoglycoside phosphotransferase; aph(3')-Ia; confers resistance to kanamycin in bacteria or G418 (Geneticin®) in eukaryotes
   1545..1688    +  CDS            TRA2_ECOLX (fragment): Protein predicted: Swiss-Prot protein existence level 4. Required for transposition of transposon Tn903. From Escherichia coli.
   1735..2323    +  rep_origin     ori: high-copy-number ColE1/pMB1/pBR322/pUC origin of replication
   2487..2621    +  CDS            Y4104_STRCO (fragment): Protein inferred from homology: Swiss-Prot protein existence level 3. From Streptomyces coelicolor (strain ATCC BAA-471 / A3(2) / M145).
   2847..2863    +  CDS            6xHis (fragment): 6xHis affinity tag
   2877..3572    +  CDS            mScarlet: mScarlet is a basic (constitutively fluorescent) red fluorescent protein published in 2016, derived from synthetic construct. It has moderate acid sensitivity.
   3619..3635    +  CDS            6xHis (fragment): 6xHis affinity tag
   3649..4344    +  CDS            mScarlet: mScarlet is a basic (constitutively fluorescent) red fluorescent protein published in 2016, derived from synthetic construct. It has moderate acid sensitivity.
   4389..4405    +  CDS            6xHis (fragment): 6xHis affinity tag
   4419..5129    +  CDS            mRuby3: mRuby3 is a basic (constitutively fluorescent) red fluorescent protein published in 2016, derived from Entacmaea quadricolor. It has low acid sensitivity.
   5185..5231    +  terminator     rrnB T1 terminator: transcription terminator T1 from the E. coli rrnB gene
   5211..5351    -  CDS            34.1 (fragment): VG341_BPMD2 - Protein predicted: Swiss-Prot protein existence level 4. Putative excisionase. From Mycobacterium phage D29 (Mycobacteriophage D29).
