[The description below was written by a language model from this plasmid's Addgene catalogue record and pLannotate feature annotations shown in this document.]
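Description:
Plasmid L5 attB:Psmyc triple red is a mycobacterial integrating reporter plasmid built on the pMV306 backbone, designed to place a red fluorescent reporter cassette into the chromosome of Mycobacterium tuberculosis at the mycobacteriophage L5 attB site. The sequenced plasmid is about 5.5 kb and is propagated in E. coli through a high-copy ColE1/pUC-type origin, with kanamycin selection from an aph(3')-Ia gene; a neighbouring Tn903 fragment is a remnant of that marker's origin. No mycobacterial replication origin is annotated, which fits a vector that persists in mycobacteria only by integration. Short fragments matching L5 and D29 phage proteins flank the cassette and probably mark the phage-derived attachment region. No full-length integrase gene appears in the feature table, so the record does not show how integrase is supplied.

The payload is three red fluorescent protein genes arranged in tandem on the same strand: two mScarlet coding sequences, listed in the catalogue as "mScarlet proper" and "COmScarlet" (the latter presumably a codon-optimised version, although the record does not define the name), followed by mRuby3. Each open reading frame is preceded by a partial 6xHis tag match, and the array ends at an rrnB T1 transcription terminator. The plasmid name indicates that expression is driven by the Psmyc promoter. That promoter is not annotated as a feature, though it would be expected upstream of the first mScarlet gene. Stacking three red reporters in one single-copy integrated cassette is presumably meant to raise fluorescence signal without relying on an episomal plasmid. The stated use is to generate stably fluorescent M. tuberculosis reporter strains.
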