Addgene plasmid #169413: Plasmid L5 attB:Psmyc triple red
Purpose: Chromosomally-Integrated Fluorescent Mycobacterium tuberculosis Reporter Constructs for triple red
Depositing lab: Clifton Barry III. Depositing organization: National Institute of Allergy and Infectious Diseases (NIAID). Publication: Development and Optimization of Chromosomally-Integrated Fluorescent Mycobacterium tuberculosis Reporter Constructs. Kolbe K, Bell AC, Prosser GA, Assmann M, Yang HJ, Forbes HE, Gallucci S, Mayer-Barber KD, Boshoff HI, Barry Iii CE. Front Microbiol. 2020 Dec 9;11:591866. doi: 10.3389/fmicb.2020.591866. eCollection 2020. PubMed 33362741.
Backbone
  Vector backbone: pMV306
  Vector type: Unspecified
Growth in bacteria
  Bacterial resistance: Kanamycin, 50 μg/mL
  Growth temperature: 37°C
  Growth strain: DH5alpha
  Copy number: Unknown
Gene/Insert 1
  Gene/Insert name: mScarlet proper
  Insert size (bp): 692
Gene/Insert 2
  Gene/Insert name: COmScarlet
  Insert size (bp): 696
Gene/Insert 3
  Gene/Insert name: mRuby3
  Insert size (bp): 711
Terms and licenses: Academic/Nonprofit Terms; Industry Terms: Not Available to Industry
How to cite: Plasmid L5 attB:Psmyc triple red was a gift from Clifton Barry III (Addgene plasmid # 169413 ; http://n2t.net/addgene:169413 ; RRID:Addgene_169413)
